>Addgene plasmid #114464 | PLL7.0 tgRFP cPYP | addgene full sequence | sequence record 223056 | Addgene NGS Result
GTCGACGGATCGGGAGATCTCCCGATCCCCTATGGTGCACTCTCAGTACAATCTGCTCTGATGCCGCATA
GTTAAGCCAGTATCTGCTCCCTGCTTGTGTGTTGGAGGTCGCTGAGTAGTGCGCGAGCAAAATTTAAGCT
ACAACAAGGCAAGGCTTGACCGACAATTGCATGAAGAATCTGCTTAGGGTTAGGCGTTTTGCGCTGCTTC
GCGATGTACGGGCCAGATATACGCGTTGACATTGATTATTGACTAGTTATTAATAGTAATCAATTACGGG
GTCATTAGTTCATAGCCCATATATGGAGTTCCGCGTTACATAACTTACGGTAAATGGCCCGCCTGGCTGA
CCGCCCAACGACCCCCGCCCATTGACGTCAATAATGACGTATGTTCCCATAGTAACGCCAATAGGGACTT
TCCATTGACGTCAATGGGTGGAGTATTTACGGTAAACTGCCCACTTGGCAGTACATCAAGTGTATCATAT
GCCAAGTACGCCCCCTATTGACGTCAATGACGGTAAATGGCCCGCCTGGCATTATGCCCAGTACATGACC
TTATGGGACTTTCCTACTTGGCAGTACATCTACGTATTAGTCATCGCTATTACCATGGTGATGCGGTTTT
GGCAGTACATCAATGGGCGTGGATAGCGGTTTGACTCACGGGGATTTCCAAGTCTCCACCCCATTGACGT
CAATGGGAGTTTGTTTTGGCACCAAAATCAACGGGACTTTCCAAAATGTCGTAACAACTCCGCCCCATTG
ACGCAAATGGGCGGTAGGCGTGTACGGTGGGAGGTCTATATAAGCAGAGCTGGTTTAGTGAACCGTCAGA
TCCGCTAGAATTGACCGGTCGCCACCATGGTGTCTAAGGGCGAAGAGCTGATTAAGGAGAACATGCACAT
GAAGCTGTACATGGAGGGCACCGTGAACAACCACCACTTCAAGTGCACATCCGAGGGCGAAGGCAAGCCC
TACGAGGGCACCCAGACCATGAGAATCAAGGTGGTCGAGGGCGGCCCTCTCCCCTTCGCCTTCGACATCC
TGGCTACCAGCTTCATGTACGGCAGCAGAACCTTCATCAACCACACCCAGGGCATCCCCGACTTCTTTAA
GCAGTCCTTCCCTGAGGGCTTCACATGGGAGAGAGTCACCACATACGAAGACGGGGGCGTGCTGACCGCT
ACCCAGGACACCAGCCTCCAGGACGGCTGCCTCATCTACAACGTCAAGATCAGAGGGGTGAACTTCCCAT
CCAACGGCCCTGTGATGCAGAAGAAAACACTCGGCTGGGAGGCCAACACCGAGATGCTGTACCCCGCTGA
CGGCGGCCTGGAAGGCAGAACCGACATGGCCCTGAAGCTCGTGGGCGGGGGCCACCTGATCTGCAACTTC
AAGACCACATACAGATCCAAGAAACCCGCTAAGAACCTCAAGATGCCCGGCGTCTACTATGTGGACCACA
GACTGGAAAGAATCAAGGAGGCCGACAAAGAGACCTACGTCGAGCAGCACGAGGTGGCTGTGGCCAGATA
CTGCGACCTCCCTAGCAAACTGGGGCACAAACTTAATGGCATGGACGAGCTGTACAAGTCCGGACTCAGA
TCTCGAGCTCAAGCTTCGAACGAATTCGGCATTGATCTGAGCGGCCTGACCCTGCAGATGAAGGGGGATA
GCTACTGGGTGTTTGTGAAGAGAGTGGGAGGAAGCGGAGGGAGTGGAGGAATGGAGCATGTGGCCTTTGG
AAGTGAGGATATTGAGAACACATTGGCCAAGATGGATGATGGGCAGCTGGATGGACTGGCCTTTGGAGCC
ATTCAGCTGGATGGAGATGGGAACATCCTGCAGTACAACGCCGCCGAGGGGGACATCACAGGCCGGGACC
CCAAGCAGGTCATCGGCAAGAACTTCTTCAAGGACGTGGCCCCCTGCACAGATAGCCCCGAGTTCTACGG
CAAGTTTAAGGAGGGGGTGGCCAGCGGCAACCTGAACACAATGTTCGAGTACACCTTCGACTACCAGGAG
ACACCCACCAAGGTGAAGGTGCACATGAAGAAGGCCCTGAGCTAAGGATCCACCGGATCAAGATAACCTG
CAGGCAATTCGTCGAGGGACCTAATAACTTCGTATAGCATACATTATACGAAGTTATACATGTTTAAGGG
TTCCGGTTCCACTAGGTACAATTCGATATCAAGCTTATCGATAATCAACCTCTGGATTACAAAATTTGTG
AAAGATTGACTGGTATTCTTAACTATGTTGCTCCTTTTACGCTATGTGGATACGCTGCTTTAATGCCTTT
GTATCATGCTATTGCTTCCCGTATGGCTTTCATTTTCTCCTCCTTGTATAAATCCTGGTTGCTGTCTCTT
TATGAGGAGTTGTGGCCCGTTGTCAGGCAACGTGGCGTGGTGTGCACTGTGTTTGCTGACGCAACCCCCA
CTGGTTGGGGCATTGCCACCACCTGTCAGCTCCTTTCCGGGACTTTCGCTTTCCCCCTCCCTATTGCCAC
GGCGGAACTCATCGCCGCCTGCCTTGCCCGCTGCTGGACAGGGGCTCGGCTGTTGGGCACTGACAATTCC
GTGGTGTTGTCGGGGAAATCATCGTCCTTTCCTTGGCTGCTCGCCTGTGTTGCCACCTGGATTCTGCGCG
GGACGTCCTTCTGCTACGTCCCTTCGGCCCTCAATCCAGCGGACCTTCCTTCCCGGCCTGCTGCCGGCTC
TGCGGCCTCTTCCGCGTCTTCGCCTTCGCCCTCAGACGAGTCGGATCTCCCTTTGGGCCGCCTCCCCGCA
TCGATACCGTCGACCTCGATCGAGACCTAGAAAAACATGGAGCAATCACAAGTAGCAATACAGCAGCTAC
CAATGCTGATTGTGCCTGGCTAGAAGCACAAGAGGAGGAGGAGGTGGGTTTTCCAGTCACACCTCAGGTA
CCTTTAAGACCAATGACTTACAAGGCAGCTGTAGATCTTAGCCACTTTTTAAAAGAAAAGGGGGGACTGG
AAGGGCTAATTCACTCCCAACGAAGACAAGATATCCTTGATCTGTGGATCTACCACACACAAGGCTACTT
CCCTGATTGGCAGAACTACACACCAGGGCCAGGGATCAGATATCCACTGACCTTTGGATGGTGCTACAAG
CTAGTACCAGTTGAGCAAGAGAAGGTAGAAGAAGCCAATGAAGGAGAGAACACCCGCTTGTTACACCCTG
TGAGCCTGCATGGGATGGATGACCCGGAGAGAGAAGTATTAGAGTGGAGGTTTGACAGCCGCCTAGCATT
TCATCACATGGCCCGAGAGCTGCATCCGGACTGTACTGGGTCTCTCTGGTTAGACCAGATCTGAGCCTGG
GAGCTCTCTGGCTAACTAGGGAACCCACTGCTTAAGCCTCAATAAAGCTTGCCTTGAGTGCTTCAAGTAG
TGTGTGCCCGTCTGTTGTGTGACTCTGGTAACTAGAGATCCCTCAGACCCTTTTAGTCAGTGTGGAAAAT
CTCTAGCAGCATGTGAGCAAAAGGCCAGCAAAAGGCCAGGAACCGTAAAAAGGCCGCGTTGCTGGCGTTT
TTCCATAGGCTCCGCCCCCCTGACGAGCATCACAAAAATCGACGCTCAAGTCAGAGGTGGCGAAACCCGA
CAGGACTATAAAGATACCAGGCGTTTCCCCCTGGAAGCTCCCTCGTGCGCTCTCCTGTTCCGACCCTGCC
GCTTACCGGATACCTGTCCGCCTTTCTCCCTTCGGGAAGCGTGGCGCTTTCTCATAGCTCACGCTGTAGG
TATCTCAGTTCGGTGTAGGTCGTTCGCTCCAAGCTGGGCTGTGTGCACGAACCCCCCGTTCAGCCCGACC
GCTGCGCCTTATCCGGTAACTATCGTCTTGAGTCCAACCCGGTAAGACACGACTTATCGCCACTGGCAGC
AGCCACTGGTAACAGGATTAGCAGAGCGAGGTATGTAGGCGGTGCTACAGAGTTCTTGAAGTGGTGGCCT
AACTACGGCTACACTAGAAGAACAGTATTTGGTATCTGCGCTCTGCTGAAGCCAGTTACCTTCGGAAAAA
GAGTTGGTAGCTCTTGATCCGGCAAACAAACCACCGCTGGTAGCGGTGGTTTTTTTGTTTGCAAGCAGCA
GATTACGCGCAGAAAAAAAGGATCTCAAGAAGATCCTTTGATCTTTTCTACGGGGTCTGACGCTCAGTGG
AACGAAAACTCACGTTAAGGGATTTTGGTCATGAGATTATCAAAAAGGATCTTCACCTAGATCCTTTTAA
ATTAAAAATGAAGTTTTAAATCAATCTAAAGTATATATGAGTAAACTTGGTCTGACAGTTACCAATGCTT
AATCAGTGAGGCACCTATCTCAGCGATCTGTCTATTTCGTTCATCCATAGTTGCCTGACTCCCCGTCGTG
TAGATAACTACGATACGGGAGGGCTTACCATCTGGCCCCAGTGCTGCAATGATACCGCGAGACCCACGCT
CACCGGCTCCAGATTTATCAGCAATAAACCAGCCAGCCGGAAGGGCCGAGCGCAGAAGTGGTCCTGCAAC
TTTATCCGCCTCCATCCAGTCTATTAATTGTTGCCGGGAAGCTAGAGTAAGTAGTTCGCCAGTTAATAGT
TTGCGCAACGTTGTTGCCATTGCTACAGGCATCGTGGTGTCACGCTCGTCGTTTGGTATGGCTTCATTCA
GCTCCGGTTCCCAACGATCAAGGCGAGTTACATGATCCCCCATGTTGTGCAAAAAAGCGGTTAGCTCCTT
CGGTCCTCCGATCGTTGTCAGAAGTAAGTTGGCCGCAGTGTTATCACTCATGGTTATGGCAGCACTGCAT
AATTCTCTTACTGTCATGCCATCCGTAAGATGCTTTTCTGTGACTGGTGAGTACTCAACCAAGTCATTCT
GAGAATAGTGTATGCGGCGACCGAGTTGCTCTTGCCCGGCGTCAATACGGGATAATACCGCGCCACATAG
CAGAACTTTAAAAGTGCTCATCATTGGAAAACGTTCTTCGGGGCGAAAACTCTCAAGGATCTTACCGCTG
TTGAGATCCAGTTCGATGTAACCCACTCGTGCACCCAACTGATCTTCAGCATCTTTTACTTTCACCAGCG
TTTCTGGGTGAGCAAAAACAGGAAGGCAAAATGCCGCAAAAAAGGGAATAAGGGCGACACGGAAATGTTG
AATACTCATACTCTTCCTTTTTCAATATTATTGAAGCATTTATCAGGGTTATTGTCTCATGAGCGGATAC
ATATTTGAATGTATTTAGAAAAATAAACAAATAGGGGTTCCGCGCACATTTCCCCGAAAAGTGCCACCTG
AC
Features (pLannotate 1.2.2; 15 found; start..end, strand, type, name):
     31..83      -  misc_feature   bom (fragment): basis of mobility region from pBR322
    238..617     +  enhancer       CMV enhancer: human cytomegalovirus immediate early enhancer
    618..821     +  promoter       CMV promoter: human cytomegalovirus (CMV) immediate early promoter
    867..1598    +  CDS            TagRFP-T: TagRFP-T is a basic (constitutively fluorescent) red fluorescent protein published in 2008, derived from Entacmaea quadricolor. It has low acid sensitivity.
   1599..1630    +  misc_feature   MCS (fragment): multiple cloning site
   1731..2072    +  CDS            pyp (fragment): PYP_HALHA - Experimental evidence at protein level: Swiss-Prot protein existence level 1. Photoactive blue light protein. Probably functions as a photoreceptor for a negative phototaxis response. From Halorhodospira halophila (Ectothiorhodospira halophila).
   2124..2157    +  protein_bind   loxP: Cre-mediated recombination occurs in the 8-bp core sequence (GCATACAT). Cre recombinase
   2190..2213    +  misc_feature   MCS (fragment): pBluescript multiple cloning site
   2213..2799    +  misc_feature   WPRE: woodchuck hepatitis virus posttranscriptional regulatory element
   2800..2819    +  misc_feature   MCS (fragment): pBluescript multiple cloning site
   2821..3321    +  CDS            nef (fragment): NEF_HV1LA - Experimental evidence at protein level: Swiss-Prot protein existence level 1. Extracellular Nef protein targets CD4(+) T-lymphocytes for apoptosis by interacting with CXCR4 surface receptors. From Human immunodeficiency virus type 1 group M subtype B (isolate Lai) (HIV-1).
   3328..3508    +  LTR            5' LTR (truncated): truncated 5' long terminal repeat (LTR) from HIV-1
   3570..4158    -  rep_origin     ori: high-copy-number ColE1/pMB1/pBR322/pUC origin of replication
   4329..5189    -  CDS            AmpR: β-lactamase; bla; confers resistance to ampicillin, carbenicillin, and related antibiotics
   5190..5294    -  promoter       AmpR promoter: bla
