[The description below was written by a language model from this plasmid's Addgene catalogue record and pLannotate feature annotations shown in this document.]
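Description:
PLL7.0 tgRFP cPYP is a mammalian expression plasmid built on the pLL7.0 lentiviral-type backbone, carrying a red-fluorescent fusion of cPYP, a variant of photoactive yellow protein. It is maintained in E. coli through a high-copy ColE1/pUC-type origin and selected with ampicillin via the β-lactamase gene and its native promoter. The sequenced plasmid is about 5.3 kb. The depositor notes that it lacks features needed for lentiviral production. Consistent with this, the feature table shows only remnants of the viral framework: a WPRE, a fragment of HIV-1 nef sequence and a single truncated LTR downstream of the insert. No upstream LTR, packaging signal or other lentiviral cis elements are annotated. It should therefore be regarded as a transfection vector rather than a transfer plasmid for virus packaging.

Expression is driven by the human cytomegalovirus immediate-early enhancer and promoter. The open reading frame begins with the red fluorescent protein, recorded as tgRFP and annotated as TagRFP-T, followed by a short linker derived from a multiple cloning site. Next comes the cPYP insert (429 bp, carrying an M121E mutation), so the fluorescent tag sits at the N-terminus. The annotation matches only part of the insert to the blue-light photoreceptor PYP of Halorhodospira halophila. A single loxP site, presumably a backbone remnant, lies after the coding region, and the WPRE is expected to enhance transcript stability and expression. The construct allows a light-responsive PYP derivative to be expressed and visualised in mammalian cells. The associated work concerns the discovery of selective binders for photoswitchable proteins.
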