Addgene plasmid #114464: PLL7.0 tgRFP cPYP
Purpose: Mammalian expression of tgRFP labelled cPYP
Depositing lab: Andrew Woolley. Depositing organization: University of Toronto. Publication: Discovering Selective Binders for Photoswitchable Proteins Using Phage Display. Reis JM, Xu X, McDonald S, Woloschuk RM, Jaikaran ASI, Vizeacoumar FS, Woolley GA, Uppalapati M. ACS Synth Biol. 2018 Oct 19;7(10):2355-2364. doi: 10.1021/acssynbio.8b00123. Epub 2018 Sep 27. PubMed 30203962.
Backbone
  Vector backbone: PLL 7.0
  Vector type: Mammalian Expression
Growth in bacteria
  Bacterial resistance: Ampicillin, 100 μg/mL
  Growth temperature: 37°C
  Growth strain: NEB Stable
  Copy number: High Copy
Gene/Insert
  Gene/Insert name: cPYP
  Insert size (bp): 429
  Mutation: M121E
  Promoter: CMV
  Tag / fusion protein: tgRFP (N terminal on insert)
  Cloning method: Gibson Cloning
  Sequencing primers: 5′ GAGCTGTACAAGtcc
Terms and licenses: Academic/Nonprofit Terms; Industry Terms: Not Available to Industry
Depositor comments: Plasmid lacks features necessary for lentiviral production, but should be unaffected for mammalian expression of tgRFP cPYP.
How to cite: PLL7.0 tgRFP cPYP was a gift from Andrew Woolley (Addgene plasmid # 114464 ; http://n2t.net/addgene:114464 ; RRID:Addgene_114464)
